Addgene plasmid #240094: pAAV- GfaABC1D::Cas9-HA-sgRNA-Ezr-Seq1
Purpose: GfaABC1D promoter driven HA-tagged SaCas9 together with U6 driven expression of sgRNA targeting exon-1 of mouse Ezrin; for knocking-out ezrin in murine astrocytes
Depositing lab: Mark Verheijen. Depositing organization: Center for Neurogenomics and Cognitive Research. Publication: Retraction of Astrocyte Leaflets From the Synapse Enhances Fear Memory. Badia-Soteras A, Heistek TS, Kater MSJ, Mak A, Negrean A, van den Oever MC, Mansvelder HD, Khakh BS, Min R, Smit AB, Verheijen MHG. Biol Psychiatry. 2023 Aug 1;94(3):226-238. doi: 10.1016/j.biopsych.2022.10.013. Epub 2022 Oct 29. PubMed 36702661.
Backbone
  Vector backbone: pX601
  Total vector size (bp): 7500
  Vector type: Mammalian Expression, AAV, CRISPR
Growth in bacteria
  Bacterial resistance: Ampicillin, 100 μg/mL
  Growth temperature: 37°C
  Growth strain: NEB Stable
  Copy number: High Copy
Gene/Insert
  Gene/Insert name: U6 driven sgRNA Targeting exon 1 of EZR (alt name: EZR)
  gRNA/shRNA sequence: TGGCTGGTTGGTGGCTCTGC
  Species: M. musculus (mouse)
  GenBank ID: NM_009510.2
  Entrez Gene: Ezr (a.k.a. Vil2, p81)
  Promoter: GfaABC1D
  Tag / fusion protein: SaCas9 + 3X HA-Tag
  Cloning method: Unknown
  Sequencing primers: 5′ -
Terms and licenses: Academic/Nonprofit Terms; Industry Terms: Not Available to Industry
How to cite: pAAV- GfaABC1D::Cas9-HA-sgRNA-Ezr-Seq1 was a gift from Mark Verheijen (Addgene plasmid # 240094 ; http://n2t.net/addgene:240094 ; RRID:Addgene_240094)
