[The description below was written by a language model from this plasmid's Addgene catalogue record and pLannotate feature annotations shown in this document.]
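Description:
pAAV-GfaABC1D::Cas9-HA-sgRNA-Ezr-Seq1 is an all-in-one AAV CRISPR transfer plasmid of about 7.5 kb built on the pX601 backbone. It is designed to knock out ezrin in mouse astrocytes. In bacteria it is maintained through a high-copy ColE1/pUC-type origin and selected with ampicillin via the β-lactamase gene. An f1 phage origin and small remnants of pBR322 bom and rop sequences are also present in the backbone. The payload is flanked by AAV2 inverted terminal repeats, which allow the intervening DNA to be packaged into recombinant AAV particles. The automated annotation detects a full ITR on the downstream side but only short fragments on the upstream side. The listed recombination-tolerant growth strain is in keeping with the instability typical of ITR-containing plasmids.

Between the ITRs sit two expression units. The first encodes Staphylococcus aureus Cas9, a compact ortholog that fits within AAV packaging limits alongside a guide cassette. It is fused at its C-terminus to a nucleoplasmin bipartite nuclear localization signal and a 3xHA epitope tag for detection, and is terminated by a bovine growth hormone polyadenylation signal. According to the catalogue entry, this unit is driven by the GfaABC1D promoter, a shortened GFAP-derived promoter that restricts expression to astrocytes. The feature table does not annotate this promoter, though an unannotated stretch lies upstream of the Cas9 coding sequence. The second unit uses the human U6 RNA polymerase III promoter to transcribe a guide against exon 1 of mouse Ezr, joined to the SaCas9 gRNA scaffold. Together these parts allow a single vector to deliver astrocyte-selective ezrin disruption in the mouse, with the HA tag marking transduced cells.
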