Features (pLannotate 1.2.2; 18 found; start..end, strand, type, name):
     12..39      +  repeat_region  AAV2 ITR (fragment): inverted terminal repeat of adeno-associated virus serotype 2 inverted
     68..95      +  repeat_region  AAV2 ITR (fragment): inverted terminal repeat of adeno-associated virus serotype 2 inverted
    891..4046    +  CDS            cas9: CAS9_STAAU - Experimental evidence at protein level: Swiss-Prot protein existence level 1. CRISPR (clustered regularly interspaced short palindromic repeat) is an adaptive immune system that provides protection against mobile genetic elements (viruses, transposable elements and conjugative plasmids). CRISPR clusters contain spacers, sequences complementary to antecedent mobile elements, and target invading nucleic acids. CRISPR clusters are transcribed and processed into CRISPR RNA (crRNA). In type II CRISPR systems correct processing of pre-crRNA requires a trans- encoded small RNA (tracrRNA)
   4047..4094    +  CDS            nucleoplasmin NLS: bipartite nuclear localization signal from nucleoplasmin
   4101..4117    +  CDS            3xHA (fragment): three tandem HA epitope tags
   4128..4144    +  CDS            3xHA (fragment): three tandem HA epitope tags
   4155..4183    +  CDS            3xHA (fragment): three tandem HA epitope tags
   4215..4326    +  polyA_signal   bGH poly(A) signal: bovine growth hormone polyadenylation signal
   4429..4669    +  promoter       U6 promoter: RNA polymerase III promoter for human U6 snRNA
   4699..4774    +  misc_RNA       Sa gRNA scaffold: guide RNA scaffold for the Staphylococcus aureus CRISPR/Cas9 system
   4788..4928    +  repeat_region  AAV2 ITR: inverted terminal repeat of adeno-associated virus serotype 2 inverted
   4933..4984    -  misc_feature   bom (fragment): basis of mobility region from pBR322
   5003..5458    +  rep_origin     f1 ori (sequence partly withheld): f1 bacteriophage origin of replication; arrow indicates direction of (+) strand synthesis
   5459..5508    -  misc_feature   bom (fragment): basis of mobility region from pBR322
   5610..5645    -  CDS            rop (fragment): Rop protein, which maintains plasmids at low copy number; rop
   5740..5844    +  promoter       AmpR promoter: bla
   5845..6705    +  CDS            AmpR: β-lactamase; bla; confers resistance to ampicillin, carbenicillin, and related antibiotics
   6876..7464    +  rep_origin     ori: high-copy-number ColE1/pMB1/pBR322/pUC origin of replication
>Addgene plasmid #240094 | pAAV- GfaABC1D::Cas9-HA-sgRNA-Ezr-Seq1 | addgene full sequence | sequence record 482052 | Addgene NGS Result
CCTGCAGGCAGCTGCGCGCTCGCTCGCTCACTGAGGCCGCCCGGGCGTCGGGCGACCTTTGGTCGCCCGG
CCTCAGTGAGCGAGCGAGCGCGCAGAGAGGGAGTGGCCAACTCCATCACTAGGGGTTCCTGCGGCCTCTA
GACTCGAGGAACATATCCTGGTGTGGAGTAGGGGACGCTGCTCTGACAGAGGCTCGGGGGCCTGAGCTGG
CTCTGTGAGCTGGGGAGGAGGCAGACAGCCAGGCCTTGTCTGCAAGCAGACCTGGCAGCATTGGGCTGGC
CGCCCCCCAGGGCCTCCTCTTCATGCCCAGTGAATGACTCACCTTGGCACAGACACAATGTTCGGGGTGG
GCACAGTGCCTGCTTCCCGCCGCACCCCAGCCCCCCTCAAATGCCTTCCGAGAAGCCCATTGAGCAGGGG
GCTTGCATTGCACCCCAGCCTGACAGCCTGGCATCTTGGGATAAAAGCAGCACAGCCCCCTAGGGGCTGC
CCTTGCTGTGTGGCGCCACCGGCGGTGGAGAACAAGGCTCTATTCAGCCTGTGCCCAGGAAAGGGGATCA
GGGGATGCCCAGGCATGGACAGTGGGTGGCAGGGGGGGAGAGGAGGGCTGTCTGCTTCCCAGAAGTCCAA
GGACACAAATGGGTGAGGGGAGAGCTCTCCCCATAGCTGGGCTGCGGCCCAACCCCACCCCCTCAGGCTA
TGCCAGGGGGTGTTGCCAGGGGCACCCGGGCATCGCCAGTCTAGCCCACTCCTTCATAAAGCCCTCGCAT
CCCAGGAGCGAGCAGAGCCAGAGCAGGTTGGAGAGGAGACGCATCACCTCCGCTGCTCGCGGTGCCACCA
TGGCCCCAAAGAAGAAGCGGAAGGTCGGTATCCACGGAGTCCCAGCAGCCAAGCGGAACTACATCCTGGG
CCTGGACATCGGCATCACCAGCGTGGGCTACGGCATCATCGACTACGAGACACGGGACGTGATCGATGCC
GGCGTGCGGCTGTTCAAAGAGGCCAACGTGGAAAACAACGAGGGCAGGCGGAGCAAGAGAGGCGCCAGAA
GGCTGAAGCGGCGGAGGCGGCATAGAATCCAGAGAGTGAAGAAGCTGCTGTTCGACTACAACCTGCTGAC
CGACCACAGCGAGCTGAGCGGCATCAACCCCTACGAGGCCAGAGTGAAGGGCCTGAGCCAGAAGCTGAGC
GAGGAAGAGTTCTCTGCCGCCCTGCTGCACCTGGCCAAGAGAAGAGGCGTGCACAACGTGAACGAGGTGG
AAGAGGACACCGGCAACGAGCTGTCCACCAAAGAGCAGATCAGCCGGAACAGCAAGGCCCTGGAAGAGAA
ATACGTGGCCGAACTGCAGCTGGAACGGCTGAAGAAAGACGGCGAAGTGCGGGGCAGCATCAACAGATTC
AAGACCAGCGACTACGTGAAAGAAGCCAAACAGCTGCTGAAGGTGCAGAAGGCCTACCACCAGCTGGACC
AGAGCTTCATCGACACCTACATCGACCTGCTGGAAACCCGGCGGACCTACTATGAGGGACCTGGCGAGGG
CAGCCCCTTCGGCTGGAAGGACATCAAAGAATGGTACGAGATGCTGATGGGCCACTGCACCTACTTCCCC
GAGGAACTGCGGAGCGTGAAGTACGCCTACAACGCCGACCTGTACAACGCCCTGAACGACCTGAACAATC
TCGTGATCACCAGGGACGAGAACGAGAAGCTGGAATATTACGAGAAGTTCCAGATCATCGAGAACGTGTT
CAAGCAGAAGAAGAAGCCCACCCTGAAGCAGATCGCCAAAGAAATCCTCGTGAACGAAGAGGATATTAAG
GGCTACAGAGTGACCAGCACCGGCAAGCCCGAGTTCACCAACCTGAAGGTGTACCACGACATCAAGGACA
TTACCGCCCGGAAAGAGATTATTGAGAACGCCGAGCTGCTGGATCAGATTGCCAAGATCCTGACCATCTA
CCAGAGCAGCGAGGACATCCAGGAAGAACTGACCAATCTGAACTCCGAGCTGACCCAGGAAGAGATCGAG
CAGATCTCTAATCTGAAGGGCTATACCGGCACCCACAACCTGAGCCTGAAGGCCATCAACCTGATCCTGG
ACGAGCTGTGGCACACCAACGACAACCAGATCGCTATCTTCAACCGGCTGAAGCTGGTGCCCAAGAAGGT
GGACCTGTCCCAGCAGAAAGAGATCCCCACCACCCTGGTGGACGACTTCATCCTGAGCCCCGTCGTGAAG
AGAAGCTTCATCCAGAGCATCAAAGTGATCAACGCCATCATCAAGAAGTACGGCCTGCCCAACGACATCA
TTATCGAGCTGGCCCGCGAGAAGAACTCCAAGGACGCCCAGAAAATGATCAACGAGATGCAGAAGCGGAA
CCGGCAGACCAACGAGCGGATCGAGGAAATCATCCGGACCACCGGCAAAGAGAACGCCAAGTACCTGATC
GAGAAGATCAAGCTGCACGACATGCAGGAAGGCAAGTGCCTGTACAGCCTGGAAGCCATCCCTCTGGAAG
ATCTGCTGAACAACCCCTTCAACTATGAGGTGGACCACATCATCCCCAGAAGCGTGTCCTTCGACAACAG
CTTCAACAACAAGGTGCTCGTGAAGCAGGAAGAAAACAGCAAGAAGGGCAACCGGACCCCATTCCAGTAC
CTGAGCAGCAGCGACAGCAAGATCAGCTACGAAACCTTCAAGAAGCACATCCTGAATCTGGCCAAGGGCA
AGGGCAGAATCAGCAAGACCAAGAAAGAGTATCTGCTGGAAGAACGGGACATCAACAGGTTCTCCGTGCA
GAAAGACTTCATCAACCGGAACCTGGTGGATACCAGATACGCCACCAGAGGCCTGATGAACCTGCTGCGG
AGCTACTTCAGAGTGAACAACCTGGACGTGAAAGTGAAGTCCATCAATGGCGGCTTCACCAGCTTTCTGC
GGCGGAAGTGGAAGTTTAAGAAAGAGCGGAACAAGGGGTACAAGCACCACGCCGAGGACGCCCTGATCAT
TGCCAACGCCGATTTCATCTTCAAAGAGTGGAAGAAACTGGACAAGGCCAAAAAAGTGATGGAAAACCAG
ATGTTCGAGGAAAAGCAGGCCGAGAGCATGCCCGAGATCGAAACCGAGCAGGAGTACAAAGAGATCTTCA
TCACCCCCCACCAGATCAAGCACATTAAGGACTTCAAGGACTACAAGTACAGCCACCGGGTGGACAAGAA
GCCTAATAGAGAGCTGATTAACGACACCCTGTACTCCACCCGGAAGGACGACAAGGGCAACACCCTGATC
GTGAACAATCTGAACGGCCTGTACGACAAGGACAATGACAAGCTGAAAAAGCTGATCAACAAGAGCCCCG
AAAAGCTGCTGATGTACCACCACGACCCCCAGACCTACCAGAAACTGAAGCTGATTATGGAACAGTACGG
CGACGAGAAGAATCCCCTGTACAAGTACTACGAGGAAACCGGGAACTACCTGACCAAGTACTCCAAAAAG
GACAACGGCCCCGTGATCAAGAAGATTAAGTATTACGGCAACAAACTGAACGCCCATCTGGACATCACCG
ACGACTACCCCAACAGCAGAAACAAGGTCGTGAAGCTGTCCCTGAAGCCCTACAGATTCGACGTGTACCT
GGACAATGGCGTGTACAAGTTCGTGACCGTGAAGAATCTGGATGTGATCAAAAAAGAAAACTACTACGAA
GTGAATAGCAAGTGCTATGAGGAAGCTAAGAAGCTGAAGAAGATCAGCAACCAGGCCGAGTTTATCGCCT
CCTTCTACAACAACGATCTGATCAAGATCAACGGCGAGCTGTATAGAGTGATCGGCGTGAACAACGACCT
GCTGAACCGGATCGAAGTGAACATGATCGACATCACCTACCGCGAGTACCTGGAAAACATGAACGACAAG
AGGCCCCCCAGGATCATTAAGACAATCGCCTCCAAGACCCAGAGCATTAAGAAGTACAGCACAGACATTC
TGGGCAACCTGTATGAAGTGAAATCTAAGAAGCACCCTCAGATCATCAAAAAGGGCAAAAGGCCGGCGGC
CACGAAAAAGGCCGGCCAGGCAAAAAAGAAAAAGGGATCCTACCCATACGATGTTCCAGATTACGCTTAC
CCATACGATGTTCCAGATTACGCTTACCCATACGATGTTCCAGATTACGCTTAAGAATTCCTAGAGCTCG
CTGATCAGCCTCGACTGTGCCTTCTAGTTGCCAGCCATCTGTTGTTTGCCCCTCCCCCGTGCCTTCCTTG
ACCCTGGAAGGTGCCACTCCCACTGTCCTTTCCTAATAAAATGAGGAAATTGCATCGCATTGTCTGAGTA
GGTGTCATTCTATTCTGGGGGGTGGGGTGGGGCAGGACAGCAAGGGGGAGGATTGGGAAGAGAATAGCAG
GCATGCTGGGGAGGTACCGAGGGCCTATTTCCCATGATTCCTTCATATTTGCATATACGATACAAGGCTG
TTAGAGAGATAATTGGAATTAATTTGACTGTAAACACAAAGATATTAGTACAAAATACGTGACGTAGAAA
GTAATAATTTCTTGGGTAGTTTGCAGTTTTAAAATTATGTTTTAAAATGGACTATCATATGCTTACCGTA
ACTTGAAAGTATTTCGATTTCTTGGCTTTATATATCTTGTGGAAAGGACGAAACACCGTGGCTGGTTGGT
GGCTCTGCGTTTTAGTACTCTGGAAACAGAATCTACTAAAACAAGGCAAAATGCCGTGTTTATCTCGTCA
ACTTGTTGGCGAGATTTTTGCGGCCGCAGGAACCCCTAGTGATGGAGTTGGCCACTCCCTCTCTGCGCGC
TCGCTCGCTCACTGAGGCCGGGCGACCAAAGGTCGCCCGACGCCCGGGCTTTGCCCGGGCGGCCTCAGTG
AGCGAGCGAGCGCGCAGCTGCCTGCAGGGGCGCCTGATGCGGTATTTTCTCCTTACGCATCTGTGCGGTA
TTTCACACCGCATA
[95 nt withheld, positions 4985-5079]
T
[46 nt withheld, positions 5081-5126]
C
[141 nt withheld, positions 5128-5268]
CCTTTGACGTTGGAGTCCACGTTCTTT
[37 nt withheld, positions 5296-5332]
ACTCTATCTCGGGCTATTCTTTTGATTTATAAGGGATTTTGCCGATTTCGGTCTATTGGTTAAAAAATGA
GCTGATTTAACAAAAATTTAACGCGAATTTTAACAAAATATTAACGTTTACAATTTTATGGTGCACTCTC
AGTACAATCTGCTCTGATGCCGCATAGTTAAGCCAGCCCCGACACCCGCCAACACCCGCTGACGCGCCCT
GACGGGCTTGTCTGCTCCCGGCATCCGCTTACAGACAAGCTGTGACCGTCTCCGGGAGCTGCATGTGTCA
GAGGTTTTCACCGTCATCACCGAAACGCGCGAGACGAAAGGGCCTCGTGATACGCCTATTTTTATAGGTT
AATGTCATGATAATAATGGTTTCTTAGACGTCAGGTGGCACTTTTCGGGGAAATGTGCGCGGAACCCCTA
TTTGTTTATTTTTCTAAATACATTCAAATATGTATCCGCTCATGAGACAATAACCCTGATAAATGCTTCA
ATAATATTGAAAAAGGAAGAGTATGAGTATTCAACATTTCCGTGTCGCCCTTATTCCCTTTTTTGCGGCA
TTTTGCCTTCCTGTTTTTGCTCACCCAGAAACGCTGGTGAAAGTAAAAGATGCTGAAGATCAGTTGGGTG
CACGAGTGGGTTACATCGAACTGGATCTCAACAGCGGTAAGATCCTTGAGAGTTTTCGCCCCGAAGAACG
TTTTCCAATGATGAGCACTTTTAAAGTTCTGCTATGTGGCGCGGTATTATCCCGTATTGACGCCGGGCAA
GAGCAACTCGGTCGCCGCATACACTATTCTCAGAATGACTTGGTTGAGTACTCACCAGTCACAGAAAAGC
ATCTTACGGATGGCATGACAGTAAGAGAATTATGCAGTGCTGCCATAACCATGAGTGATAACACTGCGGC
CAACTTACTTCTGACAACGATCGGAGGACCGAAGGAGCTAACCGCTTTTTTGCACAACATGGGGGATCAT
GTAACTCGCCTTGATCGTTGGGAACCGGAGCTGAATGAAGCCATACCAAACGACGAGCGTGACACCACGA
TGCCTGTAGCAATGGCAACAACGTTGCGCAAACTATTAACTGGCGAACTACTTACTCTAGCTTCCCGGCA
ACAATTAATAGACTGGATGGAGGCGGATAAAGTTGCAGGACCACTTCTGCGCTCGGCCCTTCCGGCTGGC
TGGTTTATTGCTGATAAATCTGGAGCCGGTGAGCGTGGAAGCCGCGGTATCATTGCAGCACTGGGGCCAG
ATGGTAAGCCCTCCCGTATCGTAGTTATCTACACGACGGGGAGTCAGGCAACTATGGATGAACGAAATAG
ACAGATCGCTGAGATAGGTGCCTCACTGATTAAGCATTGGTAACTGTCAGACCAAGTTTACTCATATATA
CTTTAGATTGATTTAAAACTTCATTTTTAATTTAAAAGGATCTAGGTGAAGATCCTTTTTGATAATCTCA
TGACCAAAATCCCTTAACGTGAGTTTTCGTTCCACTGAGCGTCAGACCCCGTAGAAAAGATCAAAGGATC
TTCTTGAGATCCTTTTTTTCTGCGCGTAATCTGCTGCTTGCAAACAAAAAAACCACCGCTACCAGCGGTG
GTTTGTTTGCCGGATCAAGAGCTACCAACTCTTTTTCCGAAGGTAACTGGCTTCAGCAGAGCGCAGATAC
CAAATACTGTTCTTCTAGTGTAGCCGTAGTTAGGCCACCACTTCAAGAACTCTGTAGCACCGCCTACATA
CCTCGCTCTGCTAATCCTGTTACCAGTGGCTGCTGCCAGTGGCGATAAGTCGTGTCTTACCGGGTTGGAC
TCAAGACGATAGTTACCGGATAAGGCGCAGCGGTCGGGCTGAACGGGGGGTTCGTGCACACAGCCCAGCT
TGGAGCGAACGACCTACACCGAACTGAGATACCTACAGCGTGAGCTATGAGAAAGCGCCACGCTTCCCGA
AGGGAGAAAGGCGGACAGGTATCCGGTAAGCGGCAGGGTCGGAACAGGAGAGCGCACGAGGGAGCTTCCA
GGGGGAAACGCCTGGTATCTTTATAGTCCTGTCGGGTTTCGCCACCTCTGACTTGAGCGTCGATTTTTGT
GATGCTCGTCAGGGGGGCGGAGCCTATGGAAAAACGCCAGCAACGCGGCCTTTTTACGGTTCCTGGCCTT
TTGCTGGCCTTTTGCTCACATGT
